>Addgene plasmid #144177 | TFORF1487 | addgene full sequence | sequence record 404068 | Addgene NGS Result
TTAATGTAGTCTTATGCAATACTCTTGTAGTCTTGCAACATGGTAACGATGAGTTAGCAACATGCCTTAC
AAGGAGAGAAAAAGCACCGTGCATGCCGATTGGTGGAAGTAAGGTGGTACGATCGTGCCTTATTAGGAAG
GCAACAGACGGGTCTGACATGGATTGGACGAACCACTGAATTGCCGCATTGCAGAGATATTGTATTTAAG
TGCCTAGCTCGATACATAAACGGGTCTCTCTGGTTAGACCAGATCTGAGCCTGGGAGCTCTCTGGCTAAC
TAGGGAACCCACTGCTTAAGCCTCAATAAAGCTTGCCTTGAGTGCTTCAAGTAGTGTGTGCCCGTCTGTT
GTGTGACTCTGGTAACTAGAGATCCCTCAGACCCTTTTAGTCAGTGTGGAAAATCTCTAGCAGTGGCGCC
CGAACAGGGACTTGAAAGCGAAAGGGAAACCAGAGGAGCTCTCTCGACGCAGGACTCGGCTTGCTGAAGC
GCGCACGGCAAGAGGCGAGGGGCGGCGACTGGTGAGTACGCCAAAAATTTTGACTAGCGGAGGCTAGAAG
GAGAGAGATGGGTGCGAGAGCGTCAGTATTAAGCGGGGGAGAATTAGATCGCGATGGGAAAAAATTCGGT
TAAGGCCAGGGGGAAAGAAAAAATATAAATTAAAACATATAGTATGGGCAAGCAGGGAGCTAGAACGATT
CGCAGTTAATCCTGGCCTGTTAGAAACATCAGAAGGCTGTAGACAAATACTGGGACAGCTACAACCATCC
CTTCAGACAGGATCAGAAGAACTTAGATCATTATATAATACAGTAGCAACCCTCTATTGTGTGCATCAAA
GGATAGAGATAAAAGACACCAAGGAAGCTTTAGACAAGATAGAGGAAGAGCAAAACAAAAGTAAGACCAC
CGCACAGCAAGCGGCCGCTGATCTTCAGACCTGGAGGAGGAGATATGAGGGACAATTGGAGAAGTGAATT
ATATAAATATAAAGTAGTAAAAATTGAACCATTAGGAGTAGCACCCACCAAGGCAAAGAGAAGAGTGGTG
CAGAGAGAAAAAAGAGCAGTGGGAATAGGAGCTTTGTTCCTTGGGTTCTTGGGAGCAGCAGGAAGCACTA
TGGGCGCAGCGTCAATGACGCTGACGGTACAGGCCAGACAATTATTGTCTGGTATAGTGCAGCAGCAGAA
CAATTTGCTGAGGGCTATTGAGGCGCAACAGCATCTGTTGCAACTCACAGTCTGGGGCATCAAGCAGCTC
CAGGCAAGAATCCTGGCTGTGGAAAGATACCTAAAGGATCAACAGCTCCTGGGGATTTGGGGTTGCTCTG
GAAAACTCATTTGCACCACTGCTGTGCCTTGGAATGCTAGTTGGAGTAATAAATCTCTGGAACAGATTTG
GAATCACACGACCTGGATGGAGTGGGACAGAGAAATTAACAATTACACAAGCTTAATACACTCCTTAATT
GAAGAATCGCAAAACCAGCAAGAAAAGAATGAACAAGAATTATTGGAATTAGATAAATGGGCAAGTTTGT
GGAATTGGTTTAACATAACAAATTGGCTGTGGTATATAAAATTATTCATAATGATAGTAGGAGGCTTGGT
AGGTTTAAGAATAGTTTTTGCTGTACTTTCTATAGTGAATAGAGTTAGGCAGGGATATTCACCATTATCG
TTTCAGACCCACCTCCCAACCCCGAGGGGACCCATGCATTGCATCTCAATTAGTCAGCAACCAGGTGTGG
AAAGTCCCCAGGCTCCCCAGCAGGCAGAAGTATGCAAAGCATGCGTCTCAATTAGTCAGCAACCATAGTC
CCGCCCCTAACTCCGCCCATCCCGCCCCTAACTCCGCCCAGTTCCGCCCATTCTCCGCCCCATGGCTGAC
TAATTTTTTTTATTTATGCAGAGGCCGAGGCCGCCTCGGCCTCTGAGCTATTCCAGAAGTAGTGAGGAGG
CTTTTTTGGAGGCCTAGGCTTTTGCAAAAAGCTTTCTAGAGGTACCACCGGAGCTTACCATGACCGAGTA
CAAGCCCACGGTGCGCCTCGCCACCCGCGACGACGTCCCCAGGGCCGTACGCACCCTCGCCGCCGCGTTC
GCCGACTACCCCGCCACGCGCCACACCGTCGATCCGGACCGCCACATCGAGCGGGTCACCGAGCTGCAAG
AACTCTTCCTCACGCGCGTCGGGCTCGACATCGGCAAGGTGTGGGTCGCGGACGACGGCGCCGCCGTGGC
GGTCTGGACCACGCCGGAGAGCGTCGAAGCGGGGGCGGTGTTCGCCGAGATCGGCCCGCGCATGGCCGAG
TTGAGCGGTTCCCGGCTGGCCGCGCAGCAACAGATGGAAGGCCTCCTGGCGCCGCACCGGCCCAAGGAGC
CCGCGTGGTTCCTGGCCACCGTCGGCGTCTCGCCCGACCACCAGGGCAAGGGTCTGGGCAGCGCCGTCGT
GCTCCCCGGAGTGGAGGCGGCCGAGCGCGCCGGGGTGCCCGCCTTCCTGGAGACCTCCGCGCCCCGCAAC
CTCCCCTTCTACGAGCGGCTCGGCTTCACCGTCACCGCCGACGTCGAGGTGCCCGAAGGACCGCGCACCT
GGTGCATGACCCGCAAGCCCGGTGCCAGTTAACGAATTCTAGATCTTGAGACAAATGGCAGTATTCATCC
ACAATTTTAAAAGAAAAGGGGGGATTGGGGGGTACAGTGCAGGGGAAAGAATAGTAGACATAATAGCAAC
AGACATACAAACTAAAGAATTACAAAAACAAATTACAAAAATTCAAAATTTTCGGGTTTATTACAGGGAC
AGCAGAGATCCACTTTGGCGCCGGCTCGAGGCCTGCAGGTGCAAAGATGGATAAAGTTTTAAACAGAGAG
GAATCTTTGCAGCTAATGGACCTTCTAGGTCTTGAAAGGAGTGGGAATTGGCTCCGGTGCCCGTCAGTGG
GCAGAGCGCACATCGCCCACAGTCCCCGAGAAGTTGGGGGGAGGGGTCGGCAATTGAACCGGTGCCTAGA
GAAGGTGGCGCGGGGTAAACTGGGAAAGTGATGTCGTGTACTGGCTCCGCCTTTTTCCCGAGGGTGGGGG
AGAACCGTATATAAGTGCAGTAGTCGCCGTGAACGTTCTTTTTCGCAACGGGTTTGCCGCCAGAACACAG
GTAAGTGCCGTGTGTGGTTCCCGCGGGCCTGGCCTCTTTACGGGTTATGGCCCTTGCGTGCCTTGAATTA
CTTCCACCTGGCTGCAGTACGTGATTCTTGATCCCGAGCTTCGGGTTGGAAGTGGGTGGGAGAGTTCGAG
GCCTTGCGCTTAAGGAGCCCCTTCGCCTCGTGCTTGAGTTGAGGCCTGGCCTGGGCGCTGGGGCCGCCGC
GTGCGAATCTGGTGGCACCTTCGCGCCTGTCTCGCTGCTTTCGATAAGTCTCTAGCCATTTAAAATTTTT
GATGACCTGCTGCGACGCTTTTTTTCTGGCAAGATAGTCTTGTAAATGCGGGCCAAGATCTGCACACTGG
TATTTCGGTTTTTGGGGCCGCGGGCGGCGACGGGGCCCGTGCGTCCCAGCGCACATGTTCGGCGAGGCGG
GGCCTGCGAGCGCGGCCACCGAGAATCGGACGGGGGTAGTCTCAAGCTGGCCGGCCTGCTCTGGTGCCTG
GCCTCGCGCCGCCGTGTATCGCCCCGCCCTGGGCGGCAAGGCTGGCCCGGTCGGCACCAGTTGCGTGAGC
GGAAAGATGGCCGCTTCCCGGCCCTGCTGCAGGGAGCTCAAAATGGAGGACGCGGCGCTCGGGAGAGCGG
GCGGGTGAGTCACCCACACAAAGGAAAAGGGCCTTTCCGTCCTCAGCCGTCGCTTCATGTGACTCCACGG
AGTACCGGGCGCCGTCCAGGCACCTCGATTAGTTCTCGAGCTTTTGGAGTACGTCGTCTTTAGGTTGGGG
GGAGGGGTTTTATGCGATGGAGTTTCCCCACACTGAGTGGGTGGAGACTGAAGTTAGGCCAGCTTGGCAC
TTGATGTAATTCTCCTTGGAATTTGCCCTTTTTGAGTTTGGATCTTGGTTCATTCTCAAGCCTCAGACAG
TGGTTCAAAGTTTTTTTCTTCCATTTCAGGTGTCGTGAGGCTAGCACCGCCACCATGGAGCGGGACGAAC
CGCCGCCTAGCGGAGGGGGAGGCGGCGGGGGCTCGGCGGGGTTCCTGGAGCCTCCCGCCGCGCTCCCTCC
GCCGCCGCGCAACGGTTTCTGTCAGGATGAATTGGCAGAGCTTGACCCAGGCACTATTTCTGTTTCAGAT
GATCGGGCTGAACAACGAACCTGTCTCATTTGTGGGGACCGCGCTACAGGCTTGCACTATGGGATCATCT
CCTGTGAGGGCTGCAAAGGGTTTTTCAAGCGGAGCATTTGCAACAAACGGGTATATCGATGCAGTCGTGA
CAAGAACTGTGTCATGTCTCGGAAGCAGAGGAACAGGTGCCAGTACTGCCGCCTGCTCAAATGCCTCCAG
ATGGGGATGAACCGGAAGGCTATCAGAGAAGATGGCATGCCTGGAGGCCGGAATAAGAGCATTGGGCCAG
TCCAGATATCGGAAGAAGAAATCGAAAGGATCATGTCTGGGCAGGAGTTTGAGGAAGAGGCCAATCACTG
GAGCAACCATGGTGATAGTGACCACAGTTCCCCTGGGAACAGGGCTTCGGAGAGCAACCAGCCCTCACCA
GGCTCCACACTGTCTTCCAGGTCTGTGGAACTGAATGGATTCATGGCCTTCAGGGAACAGTACATGGGAA
TGTCTGTGCCTCCACATTACCAATATATACCGCACCTTTTTAGCTATTCTGGCCACTCACCACTTCTGCC
CCAACAAGCTCGCAGCCTGGATCCCCAGTCATACAGTCTGATTCACCAGCTGTTATCAGCCGAGGACCTG
GAACCATTGGGCACGCCCATGTTGATTGAAGATGGATACGCTGTGACACAGGCAGAACTATTTGCCCTGC
TTTGCCGCCTGGCCGACGAGCTGCTCTTTAGGCAGATTGCCTGGATCAAGAAACTGCCTTTCTTCTGCGA
GCTCTCAATCAAGGATTACACGTGCCTCTTGAGCTCTACGTGGCAGGAGCTAATCCTGCTGTCTTCCCTC
ACCGTTTACAGCAAGCAGATCTTTGGGGAACTGGCTGATGTCACTGCCAAGTACTCGCCCTCCGATGAAG
AACTACACAGATTTAGTGATGAAGGGATGGAGGTGATCGAGCGGCTCATCTACCTCTATCACAAGTTCCA
TCAGCTAAAGGTCAGCAACGAGGAGTATGCTTGCATGAAAGCAATTAACTTCCTAAATCAAGATATCAGG
GGTCTGACCAGTGCCTCACAGCTGGAACAATTGAATAAACGATACTGGTACATTTGCCAGGATTTTACTG
AATATAAATACACACATCAGCCGAACCGCTTTCCTGATCTCATGATGTGCTTACCTGAGATTCGATATAT
TGCAGGAAAGATGGTGAATGTGCCCCTGGAGCAGCTGCCCCTCCTCTTTAAGGTGGTGCTGCATTCCTGC
AAGACCAGTGTGGGCAAGGAATAGTAATGAACTAGTCCGTAACTTGAAAGTATTTCGATTTCTTGGCTTT
ATATATCTTGTGGAAAGGACGAATGATCAGTTTCGCACGCAATTATACGCGTTAAGTCGACAATCAACCT
CTGGATTACAAAATTTGTGAAAGATTGACTGGTATTCTTAACTATGTTGCTCCTTTTACGCTATGTGGAT
ACGCTGCTTTAATGCCTTTGTATCATGCTATTGCTTCCCGTATGGCTTTCATTTTCTCCTCCTTGTATAA
ATCCTGGTTGCTGTCTCTTTATGAGGAGTTGTGGCCCGTTGTCAGGCAACGTGGCGTGGTGTGCACTGTG
TTTGCTGACGCAACCCCCACTGGTTGGGGCATTGCCACCACCTGTCAGCTCCTTTCCGGGACTTTCGCTT
TCCCCCTCCCTATTGCCACGGCGGAACTCATCGCCGCCTGCCTTGCCCGCTGCTGGACAGGGGCTCGGCT
GTTGGGCACTGACAATTCCGTGGTGTTGTCGGGGAAATCATCGTCCTTTCCTTGGCTGCTCGCCTGTGTT
GCCACCTGGATTCTGCGCGGGACGTCCTTCTGCTACGTCCCTTCGGCCCTCAATCCAGCGGACCTTCCTT
CCCGCGGCCTGCTGCCGGCTCTGCGGCCTCTTCCGCGTCTTCGCCTTCGCCCTCAGACGAGTCGGATCTC
CCTTTGGGCCGCCTCCCCGCGTCGACTTTAAGACCAATGACTTACAAGGCAGCTGTAGATCTTAGCCACT
TTTTAAAAGAAAAGGGGGGACTGGAAGGGCTAATTCACTCCCAACGAAGACAAGATCTGCTTTTTGCTTG
TACTGGGTCTCTCTGGTTAGACCAGATCTGAGCCTGGGAGCTCTCTGGCTAACTAGGGAACCCACTGCTT
AAGCCTCAATAAAGCTTGCCTTGAGTGCTTCAAGTAGTGTGTGCCCGTCTGTTGTGTGACTCTGGTAACT
AGAGATCCCTCAGACCCTTTTAGTCAGTGTGGAAAATCTCTAGCAGTACGTATAGTAGTTCATGTCATCT
TATTATTCAGTATTTATAACTTGCAAAGAAATGAATATCAGAGAGTGAGAGGAACTTGTTTATTGCAGCT
TATAATGGTTACAAATAAAGCAATAGCATCACAAATTTCACAAATAAAGCATTTTTTTCACTGCATTCTA
GTTGTGGTTTGTCCAAACTCATCAATGTATCTTATCATGTCTGGCTCTAGCTATCCCGCCCCTAACTCCG
CCCATCCCGCCCCTAACTCCGCCCAGTTCCGCCCATTCTCCGCCCCATGGCTGACTAATTTTTTTTATTT
ATGCAGAGGCCGAGGCCGCCTCGGCCTCTGAGCTATTCCAGAAGTAGTGAGGAGGCTTTTTTGGAGGCCT
AGGGACGTACCCAATTCGCCCTATAGTGAGTCGTATTACGCGCGCTCACTGGCCGTCGTTTTACAACGTC
GTGACTGGGAAAACCCTGGCGTTACCCAACTTAATCGCCTTGCAGCACATCCCCCTTTCGCCAGCTGGCG
TAATAGCGAAGAGGCCCGCACCGATCGCCCTTCCCAACAGTTGCGCAGCCTGAATGGCGAATGGG
[124 nt withheld, positions 7136-7259]
C
[91 nt withheld, positions 7261-7351]
A
[49 nt withheld, positions 7353-7401]
CCTTTGACGTTGGAGTCCACGTTCTTT
[37 nt withheld, positions 7429-7465]
ACCCTATCTCGGTCTATTCTTTTGATTTATAAGGGATTTTGCCGATTTCGGCCTATTGGTTAAAAAATGA
GCTGATTTAACAAAAATTTAACGCGAATTTTAACAAAATATTAACGCTTACAATTTAGGTGGCACTTTTC
GGGGAAATGTGCGCGGAACCCCTATTTGTTTATTTTTCTAAATACATTCAAATATGTATCCGCTCATGAG
ACAATAACCCTGATAAATGCTTCAATAATATTGAAAAAGGAAGAGTATGAGTATTCAACATTTCCGTGTC
GCCCTTATTCCCTTTTTTGCGGCATTTTGCCTTCCTGTTTTTGCTCACCCAGAAACGCTGGTGAAAGTAA
AAGATGCTGAAGATCAGTTGGGTGCACGAGTGGGTTACATCGAACTGGATCTCAACAGCGGTAAGATCCT
TGAGAGTTTTCGCCCCGAAGAACGTTTTCCAATGATGAGCACTTTTAAAGTTCTGCTATGTGGCGCGGTA
TTATCCCGTATTGACGCCGGGCAAGAGCAACTCGGTCGCCGCATACACTATTCTCAGAATGACTTGGTTG
AGTACTCACCAGTCACAGAAAAGCATCTTACGGATGGCATGACAGTAAGAGAATTATGCAGTGCTGCCAT
AACCATGAGTGATAACACTGCGGCCAACTTACTTCTGACAACGATCGGAGGACCGAAGGAGCTAACCGCT
TTTTTGCACAACATGGGGGATCATGTAACTCGCCTTGATCGTTGGGAACCGGAGCTGAATGAAGCCATAC
CAAACGACGAGCGTGACACCACGATGCCTGTAGCAATGGCAACAACGTTGCGCAAACTATTAACTGGCGA
ACTACTTACTCTAGCTTCCCGGCAACAATTAATAGACTGGATGGAGGCGGATAAAGTTGCAGGACCACTT
CTGCGCTCGGCCCTTCCGGCTGGCTGGTTTATTGCTGATAAATCTGGAGCCGGTGAGCGTGGGTCTCGCG
GTATCATTGCAGCACTGGGGCCAGATGGTAAGCCCTCCCGTATCGTAGTTATCTACACGACGGGGAGTCA
GGCAACTATGGATGAACGAAATAGACAGATCGCTGAGATAGGTGCCTCACTGATTAAGCATTGGTAACTG
TCAGACCAAGTTTACTCATATATACTTTAGATTGATTTAAAACTTCATTTTTAATTTAAAAGGATCTAGG
TGAAGATCCTTTTTGATAATCTCATGACCAAAATCCCTTAACGTGAGTTTTCGTTCCACTGAGCGTCAGA
CCCCGTAGAAAAGATCAAAGGATCTTCTTGAGATCCTTTTTTTCTGCGCGTAATCTGCTGCTTGCAAACA
AAAAAACCACCGCTACCAGCGGTGGTTTGTTTGCCGGATCAAGAGCTACCAACTCTTTTTCCGAAGGTAA
CTGGCTTCAGCAGAGCGCAGATACCAAATACTGTTCTTCTAGTGTAGCCGTAGTTAGGCCACCACTTCAA
GAACTCTGTAGCACCGCCTACATACCTCGCTCTGCTAATCCTGTTACCAGTGGCTGCTGCCAGTGGCGAT
AAGTCGTGTCTTACCGGGTTGGACTCAAGACGATAGTTACCGGATAAGGCGCAGCGGTCGGGCTGAACGG
GGGGTTCGTGCACACAGCCCAGCTTGGAGCGAACGACCTACACCGAACTGAGATACCTACAGCGTGAGCT
ATGAGAAAGCGCCACGCTTCCCGAAGGGAGAAAGGCGGACAGGTATCCGGTAAGCGGCAGGGTCGGAACA
GGAGAGCGCACGAGGGAGCTTCCAGGGGGAAACGCCTGGTATCTTTATAGTCCTGTCGGGTTTCGCCACC
TCTGACTTGAGCGTCGATTTTTGTGATGCTCGTCAGGGGGGCGGAGCCTATGGAAAAACGCCAGCAACGC
GGCCTTTTTACGGTTCCTGGCCTTTTGCTGGCCTTTTGCTCACATGTTCTTTCCTGCGTTATCCCCTGAT
TCTGTGGATAACCGTATTACCGCCTTTGAGTGAGCTGATACCGCTCGCCGCAGCCGAACGACCGAGCGCA
GCGAGTCAGTGAGCGAGGAAGCGGAAGAGCGCCCAATACGCAAACCGCCTCTCCCCGCGCGTTGGCCGAT
TCATTAATGCAGCTGGCACGACAGGTTTCCCGACTGGAAAGCGGGCAGTGAGCGCAACGCAATTAATGTG
AGTTAGCTCACTCATTAGGCACCCCAGGCTTTACACTTTATGCTTCCGGCTCGTATGTTGTGTGGAATTG
TGAGCGGATAACAATTTCACACAGGAAACAGCTATGACCATGATTACGCCAAGCGCGCAATTAACCCTCA
CTAAAGGGAACAAAAGCTGGAGCTGCAAGC
Features (pLannotate 1.2.2; 31 found; start..end, strand, type, name):
      5..231     +  promoter       RSV promoter: Rous sarcoma virus enhancer/promoter
    232..412     +  LTR            5' LTR (truncated): truncated 5' long terminal repeat (LTR) from HIV-1
    459..584     +  misc_feature   HIV-1 Ψ: packaging signal of human immunodeficiency virus type 1
    568..931     +  CDS            HIV-1 gag (fragment): gag protein from human immunodeficiency virus 1; gag
   1077..1310    +  misc_feature   RRE: The Rev response element (RRE) of HIV-1 allows for Rev-dependent mRNA export from the nucleus to the cytoplasm.
   1687..1713    +  CDS            Rev (fragment): human immunodeficiency virus 1 (HIV-1) Rev protein; rev; enhances nuclear export of unspliced and incompletely spliced viral mRNAs
   1720..1743    +  promoter       SV40 promoter (fragment): SV40 early promoter
   1744..1815    +  promoter       SV40 promoter (fragment): SV40 enhancer and early promoter
   1839..1974    +  rep_origin     SV40 ori: SV40 origin of replication
   2020..2616    +  CDS            PuroR (fragment): puromycin N-acetyltransferase; pac from Streptomyces; confers resistance to puromycin
   2665..2782    +  misc_feature   cPPT/CTS: central polypurine tract and central termination sequence of HIV-1
   2847..2913    +  CDS            small t antigen (fragment): SV40 (simian virus 40) small t antigen
   2920..4098    +  promoter       EF-1α promoter: strong constitutive promoter for human elongation factor EF-1α
   4115..5551    +  CDS            NR6A1: NR6A1_HUMAN - Also known as GCNF. Experimental evidence at protein level: Swiss-Prot protein existence level 1. Orphan nuclear receptor. Binds to a response element containing the sequence 5'-TCAAGGTCA-3'. May be involved in the regulation of gene expression in germ cell development during gametogenesis (By similarity). From Homo sapiens (Human).
   5567..5620    +  promoter       U6 promoter (fragment): RNA polymerase III promoter for human U6 snRNA
   5662..6250    +  misc_feature   WPRE: woodchuck hepatitis virus posttranscriptional regulatory element
   6301..6320    +  misc_feature   cPPT/CTS (fragment): central polypurine tract and central termination sequence of HIV-1
   6322..6555    +  LTR            3' LTR (ΔU3): self-inactivating 3' long terminal repeat (LTR) from HIV-1
   6633..6754    +  polyA_signal   SV40 poly(A) signal: SV40 polyadenylation signal
   6794..6929    +  rep_origin     SV40 ori: SV40 origin of replication
   6950..6968    -  promoter       T7 promoter: promoter for bacteriophage T7 RNA polymerase
   6976..7131    +  CDS            lacZα (fragment): LacZα fragment of β-galactosidase; lacZ fragment
   7136..7564    +  rep_origin     f1 ori (sequence partly withheld): f1 bacteriophage origin of replication; arrow indicates direction of (+) strand synthesis
   7617..7721    +  promoter       AmpR promoter: bla
   7722..8582    +  CDS            AmpR: β-lactamase; bla; confers resistance to ampicillin, carbenicillin, and related antibiotics
   8753..9341    +  rep_origin     ori: high-copy-number ColE1/pMB1/pBR322/pUC origin of replication
   9524..9616    +  CDS            lacI (fragment): lac repressor; lacI; The lac repressor binds to the lac operator to inhibit transcription in E. coli. This inhibition can be relieved by adding lactose or isopropyl-β-D-thiogalactopyranoside (IPTG).
   9629..9650    +  protein_bind   CAP binding site: CAP binding activates transcription in the presence of cAMP. E. coli catabolite activator protein
   9665..9695    +  promoter       lac promoter: promoter for the E. coli lac operon
   9703..9719    +  protein_bind   lac operator: The lac repressor binds to the lac operator to inhibit transcription in E. coli. This inhibition can be relieved by adding lactose or isopropyl-β-D-thiogalactopyranoside (IPTG). lac repressor encoded by lacI
   9764..9782    +  promoter       T3 promoter: promoter for bacteriophage T3 RNA polymerase
