[The description below was written by a language model from this plasmid's Addgene catalogue record and pLannotate feature annotations shown in this document.]
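Description:
TFORF1487 is a lentiviral mammalian expression plasmid built on the pLX_TRC317 backbone, carrying the human NR6A1 open reading frame (also known as GCNF or RTR), an orphan nuclear receptor implicated in regulating gene expression during germ cell development. It belongs to a barcoded transcription factor ORF collection in which each construct carries a unique 24-bp barcode so that individual factors can be identified by sequencing in pooled overexpression screens, such as screens for factors that drive directed differentiation. The barcode itself is not annotated in the feature table. In bacteria the plasmid is maintained by a high-copy ColE1/pUC-type origin with ampicillin resistance, and an f1 origin is also present. The depositor notes that the plasmid may recombine during propagation, as can happen with LTR-containing vectors.

The viral portion follows a third-generation, self-inactivating design. An RSV promoter fused to a truncated HIV-1 5' LTR drives genomic RNA production in packaging cells, followed by the Ψ packaging signal, a gag fragment, the Rev response element for Rev-dependent nuclear export, and a cPPT/CTS element that aids nuclear import. The 3' LTR carries the ΔU3 deletion, which inactivates LTR promoter activity after integration. Within the provirus there are two expression units: an SV40 early promoter upstream of the puromycin N-acetyltransferase gene for selecting transduced cells, and a strong constitutive EF-1α promoter driving NR6A1. A WPRE downstream of the ORF enhances transcript stability and expression, and an SV40 polyadenylation signal lies beyond the 3' LTR. Short annotated fragments of the U6 promoter, lacZα, lacI and SV40 small t antigen appear to be backbone remnants rather than functional parts.
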