Addgene plasmid #144177: TFORF1487
Purpose: Lentiviral vector for overexpressing transcription factor ORFs with unique 24-bp barcodes. Barcodes facilitate identification of transcription factors in pooled screens.
Depositing lab: Feng Zhang. Depositing organization: Broad Institute. Publication: A transcription factor atlas of directed differentiation. Joung J, Ma S, Tay T, Geiger-Schuller KR, Kirchgatterer PC, Verdine VK, Guo B, Arias-Garcia MA, Allen WE, Singh A, Kuksenko O, Abudayyeh OO, Gootenberg JS, Fu Z, Macrae RK, Buenrostro JD, Regev A, Zhang F. Cell. 2023 Jan 5;186(1):209-229.e26. doi: 10.1016/j.cell.2022.11.026. PubMed 36608654.
Backbone
  Vector backbone: pLX_TRC317
  Backbone manufacturer: Broad Institute Genetic Perturbation Platform
  Backbone size w/o insert (bp): 8264
  Vector type: Mammalian Expression, Lentiviral
  Selectable markers: Puromycin
Growth in bacteria
  Bacterial resistance: Ampicillin, 100 μg/mL
  Growth temperature: 37°C
  Growth strain: NEB Stable
  Copy number: High Copy
Gene/Insert
  Gene/Insert name: NR6A1
  Species: H. sapiens (human)
  Insert size (bp): 1541
  Entrez Gene: NR6A1 (a.k.a. CT150, GCNF, GCNF1, NR61, RTR, hGCNF, hRTR)
  Promoter: EF1a
  Cloning method: Unknown
  Sequencing primers: 5′ GGGTGGAGACTGAAGTTAGGCCAG; 3′ CACATAGCGTAAAAGGAGCAACATAG
Terms and licenses: Academic/Nonprofit Terms; Industry Terms: Not Available to Industry
Depositor comments: XM_005251917,ENST00000344523 . The transcription factor ORF portion of this plasmid was synthesized by Genewiz. Please test multiple small colonies in case of plasmid recombination. To make this collection available in a timely manner, a portion of this collection was not fully sequenced by Addgene. If an Addgene verified full plasmid sequence is not available, please contact us prior to placing an order to request the full sequence.
How to cite: TFORF1487 was a gift from Feng Zhang (Addgene plasmid # 144177 ; http://n2t.net/addgene:144177 ; RRID:Addgene_144177)
