>Addgene plasmid #144177 | TFORF1487 | depositor partial sequence | sequence record 284646 | Insert
ACCGCCACCATGGAGCGGGACGAACCGCCGCCTAGCGGAGGGGGAGGCGGCGGGGGCTCGGCGGGGTTCC
TGGAGCCTCCCGCCGCGCTCCCTCCGCCGCCGCGCAACGGTTTCTGTCAGGATGAATTGGCAGAGCTTGA
CCCAGGCACTATTTCTGTTTCAGATGATCGGGCTGAACAACGAACCTGTCTCATTTGTGGGGACCGCGCT
ACAGGCTTGCACTATGGGATCATCTCCTGTGAGGGCTGCAAAGGGTTTTTCAAGCGGAGCATTTGCAACA
AACGGGTATATCGATGCAGTCGTGACAAGAACTGTGTCATGTCTCGGAAGCAGAGGAACAGGTGCCAGTA
CTGCCGCCTGCTCAAATGCCTCCAGATGGGGATGAACCGGAAGGCTATCAGAGAAGATGGCATGCCTGGA
GGCCGGAATAAGAGCATTGGGCCAGTCCAGATATCGGAAGAAGAAATCGAAAGGATCATGTCTGGGCAGG
AGTTTGAGGAAGAGGCCAATCACTGGAGCAACCATGGTGATAGTGACCACAGTTCCCCTGGGAACAGGGC
TTCGGAGAGCAACCAGCCCTCACCAGGCTCCACACTGTCTTCCAGGTCTGTGGAACTGAATGGATTCATG
GCCTTCAGGGAACAGTACATGGGAATGTCTGTGCCTCCACATTACCAATATATACCGCACCTTTTTAGCT
ATTCTGGCCACTCACCACTTCTGCCCCAACAAGCTCGCAGCCTGGATCCCCAGTCATACAGTCTGATTCA
CCAGCTGTTATCAGCCGAGGACCTGGAACCATTGGGCACGCCCATGTTGATTGAAGATGGATACGCTGTG
ACACAGGCAGAACTATTTGCCCTGCTTTGCCGCCTGGCCGACGAGCTGCTCTTTAGGCAGATTGCCTGGA
TCAAGAAACTGCCTTTCTTCTGCGAGCTCTCAATCAAGGATTACACGTGCCTCTTGAGCTCTACGTGGCA
GGAGCTAATCCTGCTGTCTTCCCTCACCGTTTACAGCAAGCAGATCTTTGGGGAACTGGCTGATGTCACT
GCCAAGTACTCGCCCTCCGATGAAGAACTACACAGATTTAGTGATGAAGGGATGGAGGTGATCGAGCGGC
TCATCTACCTCTATCACAAGTTCCATCAGCTAAAGGTCAGCAACGAGGAGTATGCTTGCATGAAAGCAAT
TAACTTCCTAAATCAAGATATCAGGGGTCTGACCAGTGCCTCACAGCTGGAACAATTGAATAAACGATAC
TGGTACATTTGCCAGGATTTTACTGAATATAAATACACACATCAGCCGAACCGCTTTCCTGATCTCATGA
TGTGCTTACCTGAGATTCGATATATTGCAGGAAAGATGGTGAATGTGCCCCTGGAGCAGCTGCCCCTCCT
CTTTAAGGTGGTGCTGCATTCCTGCAAGACCAGTGTGGGCAAGGAATAGTAATGAACTAGTCCGTAACTT
GAAAGTATTTCGATTTCTTGGCTTTATATATCTTGTGGAAAGGACGAATGATCAGTTTCGCACGCAATTA
T
