>Addgene plasmid #144177 | TFORF1487 | depositor partial sequence | sequence record 284647 | Barcode
ATGATCAGTTTCGCACGCAATTAT
